Addgene plasmid #138877: pPD064 ZF43x4-Spaced_EYFP
Purpose: EYFP reporter vector for the ZF43x4-Spaced promoter
Depositing lab: Joshua Leonard. Depositing organization: Northwestern University. Publication: The COMET toolkit for composing customizable genetic programs in mammalian cells. Donahue PS, Draut JW, Muldoon JJ, Edelstein HI, Bagheri N, Leonard JN. Nat Commun. 2020 Feb 7;11(1):779. doi: 10.1038/s41467-019-14147-5. PubMed 32034124.
Backbone
  Vector backbone: pPD027 Reporter Template v1 (Near Spaced)
  Vector type: Mammalian Expression, Synthetic Biology
Growth in bacteria
  Bacterial resistance: Ampicillin, 100 μg/mL
  Growth temperature: 37°C
  Growth strain: DH5alpha
  Copy number: High Copy
Gene/Insert
  Gene/Insert name: ZF43x4-Spaced
  Species: Synthetic
  Promoter: ZF43x4-Spaced
  Cloning method: Restriction Enzyme; 5′ cloning site BglII (not destroyed); 3′ cloning site NheI (not destroyed)
  Sequencing primers: 5′ CGACACGGAAATGTTGAATAC; 3′ TAGAAGGCACAGTCGAGG
Terms and licenses: Academic/Nonprofit Terms; Industry Terms: Not Available to Industry
Depositor comments: Leonard Lab plasmid reference number: L1405
How to cite: pPD064 ZF43x4-Spaced_EYFP was a gift from Joshua Leonard (Addgene plasmid # 138877 ; http://n2t.net/addgene:138877 ; RRID:Addgene_138877)
