[The description below was written by a language model from this plasmid's Addgene catalogue record and pLannotate feature annotations shown in this document.]
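Description:
pPD064 ZF43x4-Spaced_EYFP is a 4.3 kb mammalian reporter plasmid from the COMET toolkit, a set of parts for composing synthetic transcriptional programs in mammalian cells. It is built on the pPD027 "Reporter Template v1 (Near Spaced)" backbone. It is maintained in E. coli through a high-copy ColE1/pUC-type origin, with selection by ampicillin resistance (β-lactamase expressed from its own bla promoter). An f1 phage origin is also present, along with remnants of a lac promoter/operator region and a lacI fragment that appear to be carried over from the parental vector.

The payload is a synthetic inducible promoter, ZF43x4-Spaced, cloned between retained BglII and NheI sites. The name suggests four spaced binding sites for the ZF43 zinc-finger DNA-binding domain, although the sites themselves are not annotated in the feature table. What is annotated in this region is a fragment of a minimal TATA-box promoter with low basal activity, followed by the EYFP coding sequence and a bovine growth hormone polyadenylation signal. In this arrangement, yellow fluorescence should stay low unless a cognate zinc-finger transcription factor is supplied in trans to recruit transcriptional machinery to the minimal promoter.

Downstream lies an SV40 early promoter and SV40 poly(A) signal flanking only a short fragment of the bleomycin-resistance (ble) gene. The plasmid therefore appears to lack an intact mammalian selection marker and is best suited to transient transfection. According to the record, it serves as the EYFP readout for activity at the ZF43x4-Spaced promoter, for example when characterizing engineered activators or inhibitors that target it.
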