Features (pLannotate 1.2.2; 16 found; start..end, strand, type, name):
    176..192     +  promoter       minP (fragment): minimal TATA-box promoter with low basal activity
    234..950     +  CDS            EYFP: EYFP is a basic (constitutively fluorescent) green/yellow fluorescent protein published in 1996, derived from Aequorea victoria. It is reported to be a very rapidly-maturing weak dimer with high acid sensitivity.
   1004..1228    +  polyA_signal   bGH poly(A) signal: bovine growth hormone polyadenylation signal
   1232..1253    +  promoter       SV40 promoter (fragment): SV40 enhancer and early promoter
   1274..1702    +  rep_origin     f1 ori (sequence partly withheld): f1 bacteriophage origin of replication; arrow indicates direction of (+) strand synthesis
   1707..1729    +  promoter       SV40 promoter (fragment): SV40 enhancer and early promoter
   1730..1921    +  promoter       SV40 promoter: SV40 early promoter
   1948..2046    +  CDS            ble (fragment): BLE_KLEPN - Experimental evidence at protein level: Swiss-Prot protein existence level 1. Binding protein with a strong affinity to the bleomycin family of antibiotics. Binds to CL990; an antimitotic-antibiotic compound. From Klebsiella pneumoniae.
   2041..2162    +  polyA_signal   SV40 poly(A) signal: SV40 polyadenylation signal
   2235..2251    -  protein_bind   lac operator: The lac repressor binds to the lac operator to inhibit transcription in E. coli. This inhibition can be relieved by adding lactose or isopropyl-β-D-thiogalactopyranoside (IPTG). lac repressor encoded by lacI
   2259..2289    -  promoter       lac promoter: promoter for the E. coli lac operon
   2304..2325    -  protein_bind   CAP binding site: CAP binding activates transcription in the presence of cAMP. E. coli catabolite activator protein
   2338..2430    -  CDS            lacI (fragment): lac repressor; lacI; The lac repressor binds to the lac operator to inhibit transcription in E. coli. This inhibition can be relieved by adding lactose or isopropyl-β-D-thiogalactopyranoside (IPTG).
   2613..3201    -  rep_origin     ori: high-copy-number ColE1/pMB1/pBR322/pUC origin of replication
   3372..4232    -  CDS            AmpR: β-lactamase; bla; confers resistance to ampicillin, carbenicillin, and related antibiotics
   4233..4337    -  promoter       AmpR promoter: bla
>Addgene plasmid #138877 | pPD064 ZF43x4-Spaced_EYFP | addgene full sequence | sequence record 323339 | Addgene NGS Result
CACATTTCCCCGAAAAGTGCCACCTGACGTCGACGGATCGGGAGATCTGAATTCGGATCCAGAGTGAGGA
CTACCTATAGAAGTAAGAGTGAGGACAATCGTATACAAGTAGATCCAGAGTGAGGACTACCTATAGAAGT
AAGAGTGAGGACAATCGTATACAAGTAGATCCCTCTAGAGGGTATATAATGGGGGCCACTAGTCTACTAC
CAGAGCTCATCGCTAGCGCCACCATGGTGAGCAAGGGCGAGGAGCTGTTCACCGGGGTGGTGCCCATCCT
GGTCGAGCTGGACGGCGACGTAAACGGCCACAAGTTCAGCGTGTCCGGCGAGGGCGAGGGCGATGCCACC
TACGGCAAGCTGACCCTGAAGTTCATCTGCACCACCGGCAAGCTGCCCGTGCCCTGGCCCACCCTCGTGA
CCACCTTCGGCTACGGCCTGCAGTGCTTCGCCCGCTACCCCGACCACATGAAGCAGCACGACTTCTTCAA
GTCCGCCATGCCCGAAGGCTACGTCCAGGAGCGCACCATCTTCTTCAAGGACGACGGCAACTACAAGACC
CGCGCCGAGGTGAAGTTCGAGGGCGACACCCTGGTGAACCGCATCGAGCTGAAGGGCATCGACTTCAAGG
AGGACGGCAACATCCTGGGGCACAAGCTGGAGTACAACTACAACAGCCACAACGTCTATATCATGGCCGA
CAAGCAGAAGAACGGCATCAAGGTGAACTTCAAGATCCGCCACAACATCGAGGACGGCAGCGTGCAGCTC
GCCGACCACTACCAGCAGAACACCCCCATCGGCGACGGCCCCGTGCTGCTGCCCGACAACCACTACCTGA
GCTACCAGTCCGCCCTGAGCAAAGACCCCAACGAGAAGCGCGATCACATGGTCCTGCTGGAGTTCGTGAC
CGCCGCCGGGATCACTCTCGGCATGGACGAGCTGTACAAGTAGGCGGCCGCTCGAGTCTAGAGGGCCCGT
TTAAACCCGCTGATCAGCCTCGACTGTGCCTTCTAGTTGCCAGCCATCTGTTGTTTGCCCCTCCCCCGTG
CCTTCCTTGACCCTGGAAGGTGCCACTCCCACTGTCCTTTCCTAATAAAATGAGGAAATTGCATCGCATT
GTCTGAGTAGGTGTCATTCTATTCTGGGGGGTGGGGTGGGGCAGGACAGCAAGGGGGAGGATTGGGAAGA
CAATAGCAGGCATGCTGGGGATGCGGTGGGCTCTATGGCTTCTGAGGCGGAAAGAACCAGCTGGGGCTCT
AGGGGGTATCCCC
[124 nt withheld, positions 1274-1397]
C
[91 nt withheld, positions 1399-1489]
A
[49 nt withheld, positions 1491-1539]
CCTTTGACGTTGGAGTCCACGTTCTTT
[37 nt withheld, positions 1567-1603]
ACCCTATCTCGGTCTATTCTTTTGATTTATAAGGGATTTTGCCGATTTCGGCCTATTGGTTAAAAAATGA
GCTGATTTAACAAAAATTTAACGCGAATTAATTCTGTGGAATGTGTGTCAGTTAGGCTCAATTAGTCAGC
AACCATAGTCCCGCCCCTAACTCCGCCCATCCCGCCCCTAACTCCGCCCAGTTCCGCCCATTCTCCGCCC
CATGGCTGACTAATTTTTTTTATTTATGCAGAGGCCGAGGCCGCCTCTGCCTCTGAGCTATTCCAGAAGT
AGTGAGGAGGCTTTTTTGGAGGCCTAGGCTTTTGCAAAAAGCTCCCGGGAGCTTGTATATCCATTTTCGG
AGGTTGGGCTTCGGAATCGTTTTCCGGGACGCCGGCTGGATGATCCTCCAGCGCGGGGATCTCATGCTGG
AGTTCTTCGCCCACCCCAACTTGTTTATTGCAGCTTATAATGGTTACAAATAAAGCAATAGCATCACAAA
TTTCACAAATAAAGCATTTTTTTCACTGCATTCTAGTTGTGGTTTGTCCAAACTCATCAATGTATCTTAT
CATGTCTGTATACCGTCGACCTCTAGCTAGAGCTTGGCGTAATCATGGTCATAGCTGTTTCCTGTGTGAA
ATTGTTATCCGCTCACAATTCCACACAACATACGAGCCGGAAGCATAAAGTGTAAAGCCTGGGGTGCCTA
ATGAGTGAGCTAACTCACATTAATTGCGTTGCGCTCACTGCCCGCTTTCCAGTCGGGAAACCTGTCGTGC
CAGCTGCATTAATGAATCGGCCAACGCGCGGGGAGAGGCGGTTTGCGTATTGGGCGCTCTTCCGCTTCCT
CGCTCACTGACTCGCTGCGCTCGGTCGTTCGGCTGCGGCGAGCGGTATCAGCTCACTCAAAGGCGGTAAT
ACGGTTATCCACAGAATCAGGGGATAACGCAGGAAAGAACATGTGAGCAAAAGGCCAGCAAAAGGCCAGG
AACCGTAAAAAGGCCGCGTTGCTGGCGTTTTTCCATAGGCTCCGCCCCCCTGACGAGCATCACAAAAATC
GACGCTCAAGTCAGAGGTGGCGAAACCCGACAGGACTATAAAGATACCAGGCGTTTCCCCCTGGAAGCTC
CCTCGTGCGCTCTCCTGTTCCGACCCTGCCGCTTACCGGATACCTGTCCGCCTTTCTCCCTTCGGGAAGC
GTGGCGCTTTCTCATAGCTCACGCTGTAGGTATCTCAGTTCGGTGTAGGTCGTTCGCTCCAAGCTGGGCT
GTGTGCACGAACCCCCCGTTCAGCCCGACCGCTGCGCCTTATCCGGTAACTATCGTCTTGAGTCCAACCC
GGTAAGACACGACTTATCGCCACTGGCAGCAGCCACTGGTAACAGGATTAGCAGAGCGAGGTATGTAGGC
GGTGCTACAGAGTTCTTGAAGTGGTGGCCTAACTACGGCTACACTAGAAGAACAGTATTTGGTATCTGCG
CTCTGCTGAAGCCAGTTACCTTCGGAAAAAGAGTTGGTAGCTCTTGATCCGGCAAACAAACCACCGCTGG
TAGCGGTGGTTTTTTTGTTTGCAAGCAGCAGATTACGCGCAGAAAAAAAGGATCTCAAGAAGATCCTTTG
ATCTTTTCTACGGGGTCTGACGCTCAGTGGAACGAAAACTCACGTTAAGGGATTTTGGTCATGAGATTAT
CAAAAAGGATCTTCACCTAGATCCTTTTAAATTAAAAATGAAGTTTTAAATCAATCTAAAGTATATATGA
GTAAACTTGGTCTGACAGTTACCAATGCTTAATCAGTGAGGCACCTATCTCAGCGATCTGTCTATTTCGT
TCATCCATAGTTGCCTGACTCCCCGTCGTGTAGATAACTACGATACGGGAGGGCTTACCATCTGGCCCCA
GTGCTGCAATGATACCGCGAGATCCACGCTCACCGGCTCCAGATTTATCAGCAATAAACCAGCCAGCCGG
AAGGGCCGAGCGCAGAAGTGGTCCTGCAACTTTATCCGCCTCCATCCAGTCTATTAATTGTTGCCGGGAA
GCTAGAGTAAGTAGTTCGCCAGTTAATAGTTTGCGCAACGTTGTTGCCATTGCTACAGGCATCGTGGTGT
CACGCTCGTCGTTTGGTATGGCTTCATTCAGCTCCGGTTCCCAACGATCAAGGCGAGTTACATGATCCCC
CATGTTGTGCAAAAAAGCGGTTAGCTCCTTCGGTCCTCCGATCGTTGTCAGAAGTAAGTTGGCCGCAGTG
TTATCACTCATGGTTATGGCAGCACTGCATAATTCTCTTACTGTCATGCCATCCGTAAGATGCTTTTCTG
TGACTGGTGAGTACTCAACCAAGTCATTCTGAGAATAGTGTATGCGGCGACCGAGTTGCTCTTGCCCGGC
GTCAATACGGGATAATACCGCGCCACATAGCAGAACTTTAAAAGTGCTCATCATTGGAAAACGTTCTTCG
GGGCGAAAACTCTCAAGGATCTTACCGCTGTTGAGATCCAGTTCGATGTAACCCACTCGTGCACCCAACT
GATCTTCAGCATCTTTTACTTTCACCAGCGTTTCTGGGTGAGCAAAAACAGGAAGGCAAAATGCCGCAAA
AAAGGGAATAAGGGCGACACGGAAATGTTGAATACTCATACTCTTCCTTTTTCAATATTATTGAAGCATT
TATCAGGGTTATTGTCTCATGAGCGGATACATATTTGAATGTATTTAGAAAAATAAACAAATAGGGGTTC
CGCG
