>Addgene plasmid #138877 | pPD064 ZF43x4-Spaced_EYFP | depositor partial sequence | sequence record 268421 | ZF43x4-Spaced promoter
AGATCTGAATTCGGATCCAGAGTGAGGACTACCTATAGAAGTAAGAGTGAGGACAATCGTATACAAGTAG
ATCCAGAGTGAGGACTACCTATAGAAGTAAGAGTGAGGACAATCGTATACAAGTAGATCCCTCTAGAGGG
TATATAATGGGGGCCACTAGTCTACTACCAGAGCTCATCGCTAGC
